Addgene plasmid #147358: pnEA-NpM-DmNot10_R
Purpose: Bacterial Expression of DmNot10
Depositing lab: Elisa Izaurralde. Depositing organization: Max Planck Institute for Developmental Biology.
Backbone
  Vector backbone: Unknown
  Vector type: Bacterial Expression
Growth in bacteria
  Bacterial resistance: Ampicillin, 100 μg/mL
  Growth temperature: 37°C
  Growth strain: DH5alpha
  Copy number: Low Copy
Gene/Insert
  Gene/Insert name: DmNot10
  Species: D. melanogaster (fly)
  Entrez Gene: Not10 (a.k.a. Dmel_CG18616, CG18616, Dmel\CG18616, NOT10, dNot10)
  Cloning method: Unknown
Terms and licenses: Academic/Nonprofit Terms; Industry Terms: Not Available to Industry
Depositor comments: ORF extracted fromNCBI:NM_141958.3. Plasmids from this collection were made available to the research community and donated after the lab closed. Please note that the sequence provided by the depositing laboratory may be theoretical/predicted or based on Sanger sequencing results. There may be discrepancies between sequencing results obtained by Addgene and the depositor sequence. If an Addgene verified sequence is not available, please contact before placing your order to request that our lab fully sequence the plasmid.
How to cite: pnEA-NpM-DmNot10_R was a gift from Elisa Izaurralde (Addgene plasmid # 147358 ; http://n2t.net/addgene:147358 ; RRID:Addgene_147358)
