[The description below was written by a language model from this plasmid's Addgene catalogue record and pLannotate feature annotations shown in this document.]
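Description:
pnEA-NpM-DmNot10_R is a bacterial expression plasmid of about 8.7 kb for producing Drosophila melanogaster Not10 (CG18616) in E. coli. The catalogue lists the backbone as unknown, but the annotated features show a pET-like, pBR322-derived architecture. It has a ColE1/pMB1-type origin accompanied by the bom mobility region and the rop gene, which holds copy number down and fits the recorded low-copy status. Selection is through a β-lactamase cassette conferring ampicillin resistance. Several tetracycline-resistance fragments and a tet promoter are scattered around the expression unit. These appear to be remnants of the interrupted pBR322 tet gene rather than a functional marker.

The expression cassette is driven by a T7 promoter followed directly by a lac operator and the strong phage T7 gene 10 ribosome binding site. A lacI gene with its own promoter is carried on the plasmid. Transcription therefore depends on T7 RNA polymerase supplied by the host and stays repressed until it is induced with IPTG or lactose. The coding region begins with a signal-sequence-free maltose binding protein, which remains cytosolic and serves as an N-terminal solubility and affinity tag. A short linker region, not annotated in the table, separates it from the Not10 open reading frame, which the depositor derived from an NCBI reference transcript. A small fragment annotated as a T7 gene 10B-derived solubility tag lies downstream of Not10, before the T7 terminator; the record does not show whether it is translated.

Not10 is a component of the CCR4-NOT deadenylase complex, so the plasmid is suited to making recombinant MBP-tagged protein for biochemical, interaction or structural work. The deposited sequence may be theoretical rather than fully verified.
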