Features (pLannotate 1.2.2; 20 found; start..end, strand, type, name):
    104..208     +  promoter       AmpR promoter: bla
    209..1069    +  CDS            AmpR: β-lactamase; bla; confers resistance to ampicillin, carbenicillin, and related antibiotics
   1240..1828    +  rep_origin     ori: high-copy-number ColE1/pMB1/pBR322/pUC origin of replication
   2014..2156    -  misc_feature   bom: basis of mobility region from pBR322
   2258..2449    -  CDS            rop: Rop protein, which maintains plasmids at low copy number; rop
   2466..2846    +  CDS            YPB1_ECOLX: Protein predicted: Swiss-Prot protein existence level 4. From Escherichia coli.
   3088..3712    -  CDS            TcR (fragment): tetracycline efflux protein; tet; confers resistance to tetracycline
   3727..3748    -  protein_bind   CAP binding site: CAP binding activates transcription in the presence of cAMP. E. coli catabolite activator protein
   3761..4843    -  CDS            lacI: lac repressor; lacI; The lac repressor binds to the lac operator to inhibit transcription in E. coli. This inhibition can be relieved by adding lactose or isopropyl-β-D-thiogalactopyranoside (IPTG).
   4844..4921    -  promoter       lacI promoter: lacI
   4929..5208    -  CDS            TcR (fragment): tetracycline efflux protein; tet; confers resistance to tetracycline
   5230..5248    +  promoter       T7 promoter: promoter for bacteriophage T7 RNA polymerase
   5249..5273    +  protein_bind   lac operator: The lac repressor binds to the lac operator to inhibit transcription in E. coli. This inhibition can be relieved by adding lactose or isopropyl-β-D-thiogalactopyranoside (IPTG). lac repressor encoded by lacI
   5288..5310    +  RBS            RBS: efficient ribosome binding site from bacteriophage T7 gene 10 (Olins and Rangwala, 1989)
   5321..6417    +  CDS            MBP (fragment): maltose binding protein from E. coli; malE (mutated); This version of the gene does not encode a signal sequence, so MBP will remain in the cytosol.
   6469..8373    +  CDS            Not10: CNO10_DROME - Experimental evidence at protein level: Swiss-Prot protein existence level 1. Component of the CCR4-NOT complex which is one of the major cellular mRNA deadenylases and is linked to various cellular processes including bulk mRNA degradation, miRNA-mediated repression, translational repression during translational initiation and general transcription regulation. Additional complex functions may be a consequence of its influence on mRNA expression. Is not required for association of CNOT7 to the CCR4-NOT complex (By similarity). From Drosophila melanogaster (Fruit fly).
   8402..8451    +  CDS            SET1 (fragment): solubility-enhancement tag derived from T7 phage gene 10B
   8459..8506    +  terminator     T7 terminator: transcription terminator for bacteriophage T7 RNA polymerase
   8529..8633    -  CDS            TcR (fragment): tetracycline efflux protein; tet; confers resistance to tetracycline
   8681..8709    -  promoter       tet promoter: E. coli promoter for tetracycline efflux protein gene
>Addgene plasmid #147358 | pnEA-NpM-DmNot10_R | depositor full sequence | sequence record 289805 | Full Sequence
TTCTTGAAGACGAAAGGGCCTCGTGATACGCCTATTTTTATAGGTTAATGTCATGATAATAATGGTTTCT
TAGACGTCAGGTGGCACTTTTCGGGGAAATGTGCGCGGAACCCCTATTTGTTTATTTTTCTAAATACATT
CAAATATGTATCCGCTCATGAGACAATAACCCTGATAAATGCTTCAATAATATTGAAAAAGGAAGAGTAT
GAGTATTCAACATTTCCGTGTCGCCCTTATTCCCTTTTTTGCGGCATTTTGCCTTCCTGTTTTTGCTCAC
CCAGAAACGCTGGTGAAAGTAAAAGATGCTGAAGATCAGTTGGGTGCACGAGTGGGTTACATCGAACTGG
ATCTCAACAGCGGTAAGATCCTTGAGAGTTTTCGCCCCGAAGAACGTTTTCCAATGATGAGCACTTTTAA
AGTTCTGCTATGTGGCGCGGTATTATCCCGTGTTGACGCCGGGCAAGAGCAACTCGGTCGCCGCATACAC
TATTCTCAGAATGACTTGGTTGAGTACTCACCAGTCACAGAAAAGCATCTTACGGATGGCATGACAGTAA
GAGAATTATGCAGTGCTGCCATAACCATGAGTGATAACACTGCGGCCAACTTACTTCTGACAACGATCGG
AGGACCGAAGGAGCTAACCGCTTTTTTGCACAACATGGGGGATCATGTAACTCGCCTTGATCGTTGGGAA
CCGGAGCTGAATGAAGCCATACCAAACGACGAGCGTGACACCACGATGCCTGCAGCAATGGCAACAACGT
TGCGCAAACTATTAACTGGCGAACTACTTACTCTAGCTTCCCGGCAACAATTAATAGACTGGATGGAGGC
GGATAAAGTTGCAGGACCACTTCTGCGCTCGGCCCTTCCGGCTGGCTGGTTTATTGCTGATAAATCTGGA
GCCGGTGAGCGTGGGTCTCGCGGTATCATTGCAGCACTGGGGCCAGATGGTAAGCCCTCCCGTATCGTAG
TTATCTACACGACGGGGAGTCAGGCAACTATGGATGAACGAAATAGACAGATCGCTGAGATAGGTGCCTC
ACTGATTAAGCATTGGTAACTGTCAGACCAAGTTTACTCATATATACTTTAGATTGATTTAAAACTTCAT
TTTTAATTTAAAAGGATCTAGGTGAAGATCCTTTTTGATAATCTCATGACCAAAATCCCTTAACGTGAGT
TTTCGTTCCACTGAGCGTCAGACCCCGTAGAAAAGATCAAAGGATCTTCTTGAGATCCTTTTTTTCTGCG
CGTAATCTGCTGCTTGCAAACAAAAAAACCACCGCTACCAGCGGTGGTTTGTTTGCCGGATCAAGAGCTA
CCAACTCTTTTTCCGAAGGTAACTGGCTTCAGCAGAGCGCAGATACCAAATACTGTCCTTCTAGTGTAGC
CGTAGTTAGGCCACCACTTCAAGAACTCTGTAGCACCGCCTACATACCTCGCTCTGCTAATCCTGTTACC
AGTGGCTGCTGCCAGTGGCGATAAGTCGTGTCTTACCGGGTTGGACTCAAGACGATAGTTACCGGATAAG
GCGCAGCGGTCGGGCTGAACGGGGGGTTCGTGCACACAGCCCAGCTTGGAGCGAACGACCTACACCGAAC
TGAGATACCTACAGCGTGAGCTATGAGAAAGCGCCACGCTTCCCGAAGGGAGAAAGGCGGACAGGTATCC
GGTAAGCGGCAGGGTCGGAACAGGAGAGCGCACGAGGGAGCTTCCAGGGGGAAACGCCTGGTATCTTTAT
AGTCCTGTCGGGTTTCGCCACCTCTGACTTGAGCGTCGATTTTTGTGATGCTCGTCAGGGGGGCGGAGCC
TATGGAAAAACGCCAGCAACGCGGCCTTTTTACGGTTCCTGGCCTTTTGCTGGCCTTTTGCTCACATGTT
CTTTCCTGCGTTATCCCCTGATTCTGTGGATAACCGTATTACCGCCTTTGAGTGAGCTGATACCGCTCGC
CGCAGCCGAACGACCGAGCGCAGCGAGTCAGTGAGCGAGGAAGCGGAAGAGCGCCTGATGCGGTATTTTC
TCCTTACGCATCTGTGCGGTATTTCACACCGCATATATGGTGCACTCTCAGTACAATCTGCTCTGATGCC
GCATAGTTAAGCCAGTATACACTCCGCTATCGCTACGTGACTGGGTCATGGCTGCGCCCCGACACCCGCC
AACACCCGCTGACGCGCCCTGACGGGCTTGTCTGCTCCCGGCATCCGCTTACAGACAAGCTGTGACCGTC
TCCGGGAGCTGCATGTGTCAGAGGTTTTCACCGTCATCACCGAAACGCGCGAGGCAGCTGCGGTAAAGCT
CATCAGCGTGGTCGTGAAGCGATTCACAGATGTCTGCCTGTTCATCCGCGTCCAGCTCGTTGAGTTTCTC
CAGAAGCGTTAATGTCTGGCTTCTGATAAAGCGGGCCATGTTAAGGGCGGTTTTTTCCTGTTTGGTCACT
GATGCCTCCGTGTAAGGGGGATTTCTGTTCATGGGGGTAATGATACCGATGAAACGAGAGAGGATGCTCA
CGATACGGGTTACTGATGATGAACATGCCCGGTTACTGGAACGTTGTGAGGGTAAACAACTGGCGGTATG
GATGCGGCGGGACCAGAGAAAAATCACTCAGGGTCAATGCCAGCGCTTCGTTAATACAGATGTAGGTGTT
CCACAGGGTAGCCAGCAGCATCCTGCGATGCAGATCCGGAACATAATGGTGCAGGGCGCTGACTTCCGCG
TTTCCAGACTTTACGAAACACGGAAACCGAAGACCATTCATGTTGTTGCTCAGGTCGCAGACGTTTTGCA
GCAGCAGTCGCTTCACGTTCGCTCGCGTATCGGTGATTCATTCTGCTAACCAGTAAGGCAACCCCGCCAG
CCTAGCCGGGTCCTCAACGACAGGAGCACGATCATGCGCACCCGTGGCCAGGACCCAACGCTGCCCGAGA
TGCGCCGCGTGCGGCTGCTGGAGATGGCGGACGCGATGGATATGTTCTGCCAAGGGTTGGTTTGCGCATT
CACAGTTCTCCGCAAGAATTGATTGGCTCCAATTCTTGGAGTGGTGAATCCGTTAGCGAGGTGCCGCCGG
CTTCCATTCAGGTCGAGGTGGCCCGGCTCCATGCACCGCGACGCAACGCGGGGAGGCAGACAAGGTATAG
GGCGGCGCCTACAATCCATGCCAACCCGTTCCATGTGCTCGCCGAGGCGGCATAAATCGCCGTGACGATC
AGCGGTCCAGTGATCGAAGTTAGGCTGGTAAGAGCCGCGAGCGATCCTTGAAGCTGTCCCTGATGGTCGT
CATCTACCTGCCTGGACAGCATGGCCTGCAACGCGGGCATCCCGATGCCGCCGGAAGCGAGAAGAATCAT
AATGGGGAAGGCCATCCAGCCTCGCGTCGCGAACGCCAGCAAGACGTAGCCCAGCGCGTCGGCCGCCATG
CCGGCGATAATGGCCTGCTTCTCGCCGAAACGTTTGGTGGCGGGACCAGTGACGAAGGCTTGAGCGAGGG
CGTGCAAGATTCCGAATACCGCAAGCGACAGGCCGATCATCGTCGCGCTCCAGCGAAAGCGGTCCTCGCC
GAAAATGACCCAGAGCGCTGCCGGCACCTGTCCTACGAGTTGCATGATAAAGAAGACAGTCATAAGTGCG
GCGACGATAGTCATGCCCCGCGCCCACCGGAAGGAGCTGACTGGGTTGAAGGCTCTCAAGGGCATCGGTC
GAGATCCCGGTGCCTAATGAGTGAGCTAACTTACATTAATTGCGTTGCGCTCACTGCCCGCTTTCCAGTC
GGGAAACCTGTCGTGCCAGCTGCATTAATGAATCGGCCAACGCGCGGGGAGAGGCGGTTTGCGTATTGGG
CGCCAGGGTGGTTTTTCTTTTCACCAGTGAGACGGGCAACAGCTGATTGCCCTTCACCGCCTGGCCCTGA
GAGAGTTGCAGCAAGCGGTCCACGCTGGTTTGCCCCAGCAGGCGAAAATCCTGTTTGATGGTGGTTAACG
GCGGGATATAACATGAGCTGTCTTCGGTATCGTCGTATCCCACTACCGAGATATCCGCACCAACGCGCAG
CCCGGACTCGGTAATGGCGCGCATTGCGCCCAGCGCCATCTGATCGTTGGCAACCAGCATCGCAGTGGGA
ACGATGCCCTCATTCAGCATTTGCATGGTTTGTTGAAAACCGGACATGGCACTCCAGTCGCCTTCCCGTT
CCGCTATCGGCTGAATTTGATTGCGAGTGAGATATTTATGCCAGCCAGCCAGACGCAGACGCGCCGAGAC
AGAACTTAATGGGCCCGCTAACAGCGCGATTTGCTGGTGACCCAATGCGACCAGATGCTCCACGCCCAGT
CGCGTACCGTCTTCATGGGAGAAAATAATACTGTTGATGGGTGTCTGGTCAGAGACATCAAGAAATAACG
CCGGAACATTAGTGCAGGCAGCTTCCACAGCAATGGCATCCTGGTCATCCAGCGGATAGTTAATGATCAG
CCCACTGACGCGTTGCGCGAGAAGATTGTGCACCGCCGCTTTACAGGCTTCGACGCCGCTTCGTTCTACC
ATCGACACCACCACGCTGGCACCCAGTTGATCGGCGCGAGATTTAATCGCCGCGACAATTTGCGACGGCG
CGTGCAGGGCCAGACTGGAGGTGGCAACGCCAATCAGCAACGACTGTTTGCCCGCCAGTTGTTGTGCCAC
GCGGTTGGGAATGTAATTCAGCTCCGCCATCGCCGCTTCCACTTTTTCCCGCGTTTTCGCAGAAACGTGG
CTGGCCTGGTTCACCACGCGGGAAACGGTCTGATAAGAGACACCGGCATACTCTGCGACATCGTATAACG
TTACTGGTTTCACATTCACCACCCTGAATTGACTCTCTTCCGGGCGCTATCATGCCATACCGCGAAAGGT
TTTGCGCCATTCGATGGTGTCCGGGATCTCGACGCTCTCCCTTATGCGACTCCTGCATTAGGAAGCAGCC
CAGTAGTAGGTTGAGGCCGTTGAGCACCGCCGCCGCAAGGAATGGTGCATGCAAGGAGATGGCGCCCAAC
AGTCCCCCGGCCACGGGGCCTGCCACCATACCCACGCCGAAACAAGCGCTCATGAGCCCGAAGTGGCGAG
CCCGATCTTCCCCATCGGTGATGTCGGCGATATAGGCGCCAGCAACCGCACCTGTGGCGCCGGTGATGCC
GGCCACGATGCGTCCGGCGTAGAGGATCGAGATCTCGATCCCGCGAAATTAATACGACTCACTATAGGGG
AATTGTGAGCGGATAACAATTCCCCACTAGTAATAATTTTGTTTAACTTTAAGAAGGAGATATACCATGG
AAACTGAAGAAGGTAAACTGGTAATCTGGATTAACGGCGATAAAGGCTATAACGGTCTCGCTGAAGTCGG
TAAGAAATTCGAGAAAGATACCGGAATTAAAGTCACCGTTGAGCATCCGGATAAACTGGAAGAGAAATTC
CCACAGGTTGCGGCAACTGGCGATGGCCCTGACATTATCTTCTGGGCACACGACCGCTTTGGTGGCTACG
CTCAATCTGGCCTGTTGGCTGAAATCACCCCGGACAAAGCGTTCCAGGACAAGCTGTATCCGTTTACCTG
GGATGCCGTACGTTACAACGGCAAGCTGATTGCTTACCCGATCGCTGTTGAAGCGTTATCGCTGATTTAT
AACAAAGACCTGCTGCCGAACCCGCCAAAAACCTGGGAAGAGATCCCGGCGCTGGATAAAGAACTGAAAG
CGAAAGGTAAGAGCGCCCTGATGTTCAACCTGCAAGAACCGTACTTCACCTGGCCGCTGATTGCTGCTGA
CGGGGGTTATGCGTTCAAGTATGAAAACGGCAAGTACGACATTAAAGACGTGGGCGTGGATAACGCTGGC
GCGAAAGCGGGTCTGACCTTCCTGGTTGACCTGATTAAAAACAAACACATGAATGCAGACACCGATTACT
CCATCGCAGAAGCTGCCTTTAATAAAGGCGAAACAGCGATGACCATCAACGGCCCGTGGGCATGGTCCAA
CATCGACACCAGCAAAGTGAATTATGGTGTAACGGTACTGCCGACCTTCAAGGGTCAACCATCCAAACCG
TTCGTTGGCGTGCTGAGCGCAGGTATTAACGCCGCCAGTCCGAACAAAGAGCTGGCAAAAGAGTTCCTCG
AAAACTATCTGCTGACTGATGAAGGTCTGGAAGCGGTTAATAAAGACAAACCGCTGGGTGCCGTAGCGCT
GAAGTCTTACGAGGAAGAGTTGGCGAAAGATCCACGTATTGCCGCCACGATGGAAAACGCCCAGAAAGGT
GAAATCATGCCGAACATCCCGCAGATGTCCGCTTTCTGGTATGCCGTGCGTACTGCGGTGATCAACGCCG
CCAGCGGTCGTCAGACTGTCGATGAAGCCCTTAAAGACGCGCAGACTGGTACCGGCAGCGGCCTGGAAGT
TCTGTTCCAGGGGCCCCATATGCTCGAGATGGACTCGGCGGAATCCCCCACCAAAACGCAGGCCGGCGAG
GACGAGAACTACAGTCTGCTGTGCCAGGCGCACGAGCAGTTCAACAACTCGGAGTTTGATCGCTGCTTGG
AACTGCTCCAGGAGTTGGAGACGCGCGGCGAGAGCAGTGGTCCTGTCCTGCGGCACAACCGGGCGGTGGT
CAGCTACTACAAAACCGGGTGCACCCAACACTCCGTCCTGCTGAAAGAACTGGAGGCTCTAACCGCCGAT
GCAGATGCGCCCGGAGACGTGTCCAGCGGGCTGAGCCTTAAGCAGGGAGCTGCCGCCGCCACTGTTGCTC
GTTACAACCGGGCGGTCATCTATTATCACCGCCATATGTTCGGCACGGCACTGGAGAAACTAGCACCACT
AGTGGCTCGTCTGGAAGCCCTGGAGAAGGCAATGGCAGCGCTGGTGGCCACACTACAGCTACAGCTGCTG
CTGGCCACCAATCAACTAAACCGAGCCGAGGCCTTTCTGGATTACTTGCAGTACAAGCTTAACCTGGTGG
CCACAGCGCCTAGCAGCAATGCGGCCGAAGAGGCAGCTGTTGTCGGCACAGCACCTCCGTCAGCAGCGAC
GAACAGTTCAGTGGTGGCCTCACCAGGAGGAGCAGCTGTGGAGGGAGCTGTGCCCGGTCTGGGCGGTAGT
CTGCAGCTCTTGCAGCTAATAACGCTCGTGCTTAACCGAAAACCGGTGGTTATTCAGGAAGACGGCACGC
CGGAGTACGCTGCTCTGAAGGCTCAGCAGTACTACATCATGAAGGATTTTCAGATGGCCGCCAAGCAGCT
TATGCGAATCAATAACGAGTGTACACAAGCGGGCACTATAACCCCCCAGCTGAGCACGTGCATTGCCAAC
AATATGGGAGTGATACACTTAAGAGTGCGTCACTATGCCATCGCCGCCAAGTTCTTCCAAAATGCGCTCA
ACTTTGACCAGCAGCTGGCGCGAAATTTGCGCCAGAGTACGCTGCAAACCATGAGTTCGGCACGGTCCTG
CGAGATCCTTTACAACCTCGGTGTGGCCATGTTGCACCTACGACGCCCCAAGGAGGCGTTTCAGTGCTTT
CTGGTTCCCGTTAAGCAATTCCACAGCAATCCACGTCTTTGGCTGCGCATGGCTGAGGCCTGCATCATGG
AGCATGAGGCGAAACTAGTGGAGGAGGAGCGCCAGTCGCAGTCAGAAACGCCATCAACAAAGCCATACGC
TCCTCAATCGGCGGGAGTTCCAGAGCCCACGCTGGAATTCGCTGTCTTGTGTCTACGTAGCGCGTTAACG
CTTACGCAGCACTACAAGACGAGGTTTCACATGGCGGCGGTCTCCTCGGAGGATGTGGAAGCACCCGAAC
CCAAGGACCCAACTCAGGAGAGTTGGCGTCATCCCCAGGACAATAACTTCTGCAATCCCTCGAAGCCAGT
CAGCCTAGAGTCTTTGGAAAACATGATGGCTGCCATATATGCTGCTCACAGCTTCGTCTCGCTGCGCCTA
GGCGATCATGTGACCGCGCTCGAGATGTCGGAAAAACTGCTGGCCTGTGAACGCTTGTCCGATGCACACA
AATTGCTAGGTCACATGTACGCTGGCGAGGCGTTGATGCTTATGGACAAGGCCAGCGAGGCACGCGACCA
TTTGGACCCTACTTTTGTGGGCACACTAAACGCCTTCGATTTTGAGACGCGTGACTGGCAACTGAAGTCG
GTGGACGCCGCTCAGAACGTTGTGCGGTATAATCTGGCCGTTGCCATGGCTCTACAGAACGACCTGCCTC
AAGCTAAAGCACTCCTGGCCAATTTAACTCATTCGCTGGTTGCCAACAAGGCGCTTGCTTTGCGACGCTT
CATGGACCTCAAAATGGGTCCCGTTCCTGGCGGGACGCCGAGTTAGTCTAGAGCTAGCCCTAGGAGATCC
GGCTGCTAACAAAGCCCGAAAGGAAGCTGAGTTGGCTGCTGCCACCGCTGAGCAATAACTAGCATAACCC
CTTGGGGCCTCTAAACGGGTCTTGAGGGGTTTTTTGCTGAAAGGAGGAACTATATCCGGATATCCCGCAA
GAGGCCCGGCAGTACCGGCATAACCAAGCCTATGCCTACAGCATCCAGGGTGACGGTGCCGAGGATGACG
ATGAGCGCATTGTTAGATTTCATACACGGTGCCTGACTGCGTTAGCAATTTAACTGTGATAAACTACCGC
ATTAAAGCTTATCGATGATAAGCTGTCAAACATGAGAA
